Addgene plasmid #233410: APL0038 Ac5-mCherry-SGc(stem-1(3xMS2))cSG-EGFP
Purpose: AC5 promoter driven LIDAR reporter RNA for drosophila cell expression (mCherry as marker, EGFP as output)
Depositing lab: Xiaojing Gao. Depositing organization: Stanford University. Publication: Post-transcriptional modular synthetic receptors. Zhang X, Mille-Fragoso LS, Kaseniit KE, Lee AP, Zhang M, Call CC, Hu Y, Xie Y, Gao XJ. Nat Chem Biol. 2025 Mar 28. doi: 10.1038/s41589-025-01872-w. PubMed 40155716.
Backbone
  Vector backbone: FLP-IN
  Vector type: Mammalian Expression
Growth in bacteria
  Bacterial resistance: Ampicillin, 100 μg/mL
  Growth temperature: 37°C
  Growth strain: DH5alpha
  Copy number: High Copy
Gene/Insert
  Gene/Insert name: mCherry-SGc(stem-1(3xMS2))cSG-EGFP
  Species: Synthetic
  Mutation: WT
  Promoter: Ac5
  Cloning method: Gibson Cloning
Terms and licenses: Academic/Nonprofit Terms; Industry Terms: Not Available to Industry
Depositor comments: https://benchling.com/s/seq-vO8XLKeH7ToMKPTNdx7R?m=slm-0WUYciUajw0SA7SzAJJp for annotated sequence file. Please visit https://doi.org/10.1101/2024.05.03.592453 for bioRxiv preprint.
How to cite: APL0038 Ac5-mCherry-SGc(stem-1(3xMS2))cSG-EGFP was a gift from Xiaojing Gao (Addgene plasmid # 233410 ; http://n2t.net/addgene:233410 ; RRID:Addgene_233410)
