[The description below was written by a language model from this plasmid's Addgene catalogue record and pLannotate feature annotations shown in this document.]
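Description:
APL0038 Ac5-mCherry-SGc(stem-1(3xMS2))cSG-EGFP is a 7.1 kb ampicillin-selected plasmid that expresses a synthetic LIDAR reporter RNA in Drosophila cells. The catalogue lists the backbone as FLP-IN and the vector type as mammalian expression. However, the payload is driven by the Drosophila melanogaster actin 5C (Ac5) promoter, and the stated purpose is expression in fly cells. In bacteria it is maintained at high copy through a ColE1/pUC-type origin, with β-lactamase under its own bla promoter providing selection. The feature table also picks up fragments of a tetracycline resistance gene and of SV40 large T antigen, which appear to be non-functional backbone remnants. No marker for selection in insect or mammalian cells is annotated.

The expression cassette lies on the reverse strand. Downstream of the roughly 2.5 kb Ac5 promoter come the mCherry coding sequence, a partial F2A peptide annotation, an unannotated gap of about 250 nt, EGFP and a V5 epitope tag. The gap presumably holds the element named in the insert, "SGc(stem-1(3xMS2))cSG", a stem structure carrying three MS2 hairpins. MS2 hairpins are binding sites for MS2 coat protein fusions, but the annotation does not resolve this region. According to the record, mCherry is the constitutive marker for transfection and transcript expression, and EGFP is the output whose production reports system activity. 2A sequences allow the flanking proteins to be released as separate polypeptides. The record does not describe how the stem gates EGFP translation. The only annotated polyadenylation signal, from SV40, is on the opposite strand, so the cassette's terminator is not identified. The plasmid was deposited with work on post-transcriptional modular synthetic receptors.
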