Features (pLannotate 1.2.2; 11 found; start..end, strand, type, name):
    909..1497    +  rep_origin     ori: high-copy-number ColE1/pMB1/pBR322/pUC origin of replication
   1543..1990    -  CDS            TcR (fragment): tetracycline efflux protein; tet; confers resistance to tetracycline
   1991..2075    +  CDS            large T antigen (fragment): large T antigen from SV40 (simian virus 40)
   2098..2232    +  polyA_signal   SV40 poly(A) signal: SV40 polyadenylation signal
   2332..2373    -  CDS            V5 tag: epitope tag from simian virus 5
   2412..3125    -  CDS            EGFP: EGFP is a basic (constitutively fluorescent) green fluorescent protein published in 1996, derived from Aequorea victoria. It is reported to be a rapidly-maturing weak dimer with moderate acid sensitivity.
   3373..3431    -  CDS            F2A (fragment): 2A peptide from foot-and-mouth disease virus polyprotein Eukaryotic ribosomes fail to insert a peptide bond between the Gly and Pro residues, yielding separate polypeptides.
   3477..4184    -  CDS            mCherry: mCherry is a basic (constitutively fluorescent) red fluorescent protein published in 2004, derived from Discosoma sp.. It is reported to be a very rapidly-maturing monomer with low acid sensitivity.
   4243..6752    -  promoter       Ac5 promoter: Drosophila melanogaster actin 5C promoter
   6902..7006    +  promoter       AmpR promoter: bla
   7007..738     +  CDS            AmpR (across the origin): β-lactamase; bla; confers resistance to ampicillin, carbenicillin, and related antibiotics
>Addgene plasmid #233410 | APL0038 Ac5-mCherry-SGc(stem-1(3xMS2))cSG-EGFP | addgene full sequence | sequence record 466378 | Addgene NGS Result
GTGGGTTACATCGAACTGGATCTCAACAGCGGTAAGATCCTTGAGAGTTTTCGCCCCGAAGAACGTTTTC
CAATGATGAGCACTTTTAAAGTTCTGCTATGTGGCGCGGTATTATCCCGTGTTGACGCCGGGCAAGAGCA
ACTCGGTCGCCGCATACACTATTCTCAGAATGACTTGGTTGAGTACTCACCAGTCACAGAAAAGCATCTT
ACGGATGGCATGACAGTAAGAGAATTATGCAGTGCTGCCATAACCATGAGTGATAACACTGCGGCCAACT
TACTTCTGACAACGATCGGAGGACCGAAGGAGCTAACCGCTTTTTTGCACAACATGGGGGATCATGTAAC
TCGCCTTGATCGTTGGGAACCGGAGCTGAATGAAGCCATACCAAACGACGAGCGTGACACCACGATGCCT
GCAGCAATGGCAACAACGTTGCGCAAACTATTAACTGGCGAACTACTTACTCTAGCTTCCCGGCAACAAT
TAATAGACTGGATGGAGGCGGATAAAGTTGCAGGACCACTTCTGCGCTCGGCCCTTCCGGCTGGCTGGTT
TATTGCTGATAAATCTGGAGCCGGTGAGCGTGGGTCTCGCGGTATCATTGCAGCACTGGGGCCAGATGGT
AAGCCCTCCCGTATCGTAGTTATCTACACGACGGGGAGTCAGGCAACTATGGATGAACGAAATAGACAGA
TCGCTGAGATAGGTGCCTCACTGATTAAGCATTGGTAACTGTCAGACCAAGTTTACTCATATATACTTTA
GATTGATTTAAAACTTCATTTTTAATTTAAAAGGATCTAGGTGAAGATCCTTTTTGATAATCTCATGACC
AAAATCCCTTAACGTGAGTTTTCGTTCCACTGAGCGTCAGACCCCGTAGAAAAGATCAAAGGATCTTCTT
GAGATCCTTTTTTTCTGCGCGTAATCTGCTGCTTGCAAACAAAAAAACCACCGCTACCAGCGGTGGTTTG
TTTGCCGGATCAAGAGCTACCAACTCTTTTTCCGAAGGTAACTGGCTTCAGCAGAGCGCAGATACCAAAT
ACTGTCCTTCTAGTGTAGCCGTAGTTAGGCCACCACTTCAAGAACTCTGTAGCACCGCCTACATACCTCG
CTCTGCTAATCCTGTTACCAGTGGCTGCTGCCAGTGGCGATAAGTCGTGTCTTACCGGGTTGGACTCAAG
ACGATAGTTACCGGATAAGGCGCAGCGGTCGGGCTGAACGGGGGGTTCGTGCACACAGCCCAGCTTGGAG
CGAACGACCTACACCGAACTGAGATACCTACAGCGTGAGCTATGAGAAAGCGCCACGCTTCCCGAAGGGA
GAAAGGCGGACAGGTATCCGGTAAGCGGCAGGGTCGGAACAGGAGAGCGCACGAGGGAGCTTCCAGGGGG
AAACGCCTGGTATCTTTATAGTCCTGTCGGGTTTCGCCACCTCTGACTTGAGCGTCGATTTTTGTGATGC
TCGTCAGGGGGGCGGAGCCTATGGAAAAACGCCAGCAACGCGGCCTTTTTACGGTTCCTGGCCTTTTGCT
GGCCTTGAAGCTGTCCCTGATGGTCGTCATCTACCTGCCTGGACAGCATGGCCTGCAACGCGGGCATCCC
GATGCCGCCGGAAGCGAGAAGAATCATAATGGGGAAGGCCATCCAGCCTCGCGTCGCGAACGCCAGCAAG
ACGTAGCCCAGCGCGTCGGCCGCCATGCCGGCGATAATGGCCTGCTTCTCGCCGAAACGTTTGGTGGCGG
GACCAGTGACGAAGGCTTGAGCGAGGGCGTGCAAGATTCCGAATACCGCAAGCGACAGGCCGATCATCGT
CGCGCTCCAGCGAAAGCGGTCCTCGCCGAAAATGACCCAGAGCGCTGCCGGCACCTGTCCTACGAGTTGC
ATGATAAAGAAGACAGTCATAAGTGCGGCGACGATAGTCATGCCCCGCGCCCACCGGAAGGAGCTGACTG
GGTTGAAGGCTCTCAAGGGCATCGGTCGACTGATCATAATCAGCCATACCACATTTGTAGAGGTTTTACT
TGCTTTAAAAAACCTCCCACACCTCCCCCTGAACCTGAAACATAAAATGAATGCAATTGTTGTTGTTAAC
TTGTTTATTGCAGCTTATAATGGTTACAAATAAAGCAATAGCATCACAAATTTCACAAATAAAGCATTTT
TTTCACTGCATTCTAGTTGTGGTTTGTCCAAACTCATCAATGTATCTTATCATGTCTGGATCCTCGATCG
AGGCTGATCAGCGAGCTCAGGCCTTAGAAGGCACAGTCGAGGCTGATCAGCGGGTTTAAACTCAATGGTG
ATGGTGATGATGACCGGTACGCGTAGAATCGAGACCGAGGAGAGGGTTAGGGATAGGCTTACCTTCGAAC
CGCGGGCCCTCTAGACTCGAGCGGCCGCCTACTTATACAGTTCGTCCATCCCGAGTGTTATCCCAGCCGC
AGTGACGAACTCAAGAAGGACCATGTGATCCCGTTTTTCGTTTGGGTCCTTGCTAAGAGCTGACTGAGTA
GACAAATAGTGATTATCAGGGAGAAGTACTGGACCATCCCCTATCGGCGTGTTCTGTTGGTAATGGTCCG
CAAGCTGGACAGAGCCGTCCTCAATATTGTGTCGGATTTTAAAGTTTACCTTGATGCCGTTTTTCTGTTT
GTCCGCCATGATATAGACATTATGAGAATTATAGTTGTATTCGAGCTTGTGGCCCAGTATATTGCCATCC
TCCTTAAAATCTATGCCCTTCAGTTCGATCCGGTTCACGAGAGTGTCACCCTCGAATTTTACCTCGGCTC
TAGTTTTGTAGTTTCCGTCGTCTTTAAAAAATATCGTTCGCTCCTGTACGTAACCTTCAGGCATAGCGGA
TTTAAAAAAATCGTGCTGTTTCATATGGTCTGGATACCGGCTAAAACACTGAACACCATATGTCAGGGTG
GTGACGAGAGTAGGCCACGGCACTGGCAATTTTCCGGTGGTACATATGAACTTCAGCGTAAGTTTCCCAT
ATGTCGCGTCCCCCTCACCCTCACCACTAACTGAGAATTTATGCCCATTAACGTCCCCGTCCAATTCGAC
GAGGATCGGAACAACGCCCGTAAAAAGTTCCTCGCCCTTTGAGACACTCGAGGGTCCTGGATTAGATTCC
ACATCACCTGCGAGTTTGAGTAGATCGAAGTTGAGTGTTTGCTTTACTGGGGCTACGATCTTTTGCTTAT
GCCGTGCCTCACTAGTACCGGTCGTCTGGGTAGGTGGGATACTATGGTACGCTGATGCTGTACCAGACAG
ACCCTGATGGTGTCTGAGACGTACCCTGATGGTGTACGTTACTATTCCACCCACCTAAACGGAGGATCCG
GTACCGGGACCGGGGTTGGACTCGACGTCTCCCGCCAGCTTCAGAAGGTCAAAATTCAAAGTCTGTTTCA
CCGGAGCCACAATTTTCTGTTTGTGTCTGGCTTCCAACGCGTCGCTCTTGTACAGCTCGTCCATGCCGCC
GGTGGAGTGGCGGCCCTCGGCGCGTTCGTACTGTTCCACGATGGTGTAGTCCTCGTTGTGGGAGGTGATG
TCCAACTTGATGTTGACGTTGTAGGCGCCGGGCAGCTGCACGGGCTTCTTGGCCTTGTAGGTGGTCTTGA
CCTCAGCGTCGTAGTGGCCGCCGTCCTTCAGCTTCAGCCTCTGCTTGATCTCGCCCTTCAGGGCGCCGTC
CTCGGGGTACATCCGCTCGGAGGAGGCCTCCCAGCCCATGGTCTTCTTCTGCATTACGGGGCCGTCGGAG
GGGAAGTTGGTGCCGCGCAGCTTCACCTTGTAGATGAACTCGCCGTCCTGCAGGGAGGAGTCCTGGGTCA
CGGTCACCACGCCGCCGTCCTCGAAGTTCATCACGCGCTCCCACTTGAAGCCCTCGGGGAAGGACAGCTT
CAAGTAGTCGGGAATGTCGGCGGGGTGCTTCACGTAGGCCTTGGAGCCGTACATGAACTGAGGGGACAGG
ATGTCCCAGGCGAAGGGCAGGGGGCCACCCTTGGTCACCTTCAGCTTGGCGGTCTGGGTGCCCTCGTAGG
GGCGGCCCTCGCCCTCGCCCTCGATCTCGAACTCGTGGCCGTTCACGGAGCCCTCCATGTGCACCTTGAA
GCGCATGAACTCCTTGATGATGGCCATGTTATCCTCCTCGCCCTTGCTCACCATGGTGGCGATCCCATTT
CGGAATTCCACCACACTGGACTAGTAGGTACCCCGATCCGGGGTCTCTGGATTAGACGACTGCTGGCTGA
TGGAGCGGCTTTGTGTCGGGAGGAGTATCCACACAGCACAAGAACTCAAACGGTAGTGATATGAAAACTG
GTCCCGCAGCCCGTTTTATAAAGCCCGCTTAGCGCTAAAACCTTATCAGCCGCAATGCTCTCCGCTCTCA
AGTCGCGTTCAAAACTTTTACCATATATGGGTATGAATTGTTCGCCGATTGGGTTTTCATTTACGGAGAA
TTTCCTCCGCAACTGGGTGTTCGTGCTTGTGTGTGTCTTGTATATCGCCATGAAGAGTGTACTTCCATGG
GTCCTATCAGTTGCGGCATGTGATTCAATTTGGGGGTTACTCATATTCGATACTTCAGCTGGTTATCTTT
ATGCTGTGATGGTCACGGTGCTTTTACACATTTTTTCCCCAACTACTCATTGTATGCCAAAACATACATA
TGTACATGTGTTTATAGTGGGTTTATTAGTAATGTCCAGCGATATTAAAACATTACAGTTAAATAATATT
CATATTAGCTTACGTTTACTGCTATCTGCACTTCAAATTGGTTATTCCAGGGACATTTTGTGCAACACAC
ATCTTCTAGTAGGGCATTCACTAGTCGTAGAAAACACACCTAACTTAAGCCGGTTTTAACAATAACGGCG
AAACAGCTGCCAGACGAGAGAAAAGTACACAGCAAGAAGCATTTCTATAATGATGCCGTCCTAAATATGC
AGCATTTTTGCTCAAATTGATCATTTCGTTGCATCGCTCAGGTGGTATAGTATTTGGCTATTGAATGTGA
TTGCTATCTTAATAGTTTTGAATAGTAATAGTGCAAATATTCATTCATAAAAAATAGGTAATCGATTTTT
TCAGTGCAGTCTATGCGTTTGCGCAACAGAGACGAAGAGAGAGACGCCTCACACACAAGCACATGCGGTC
TAAGCTGCTCTCCCTCTTTTTCTCTCTCTCTCTGGCTTGCGGCAGTTTTCCAGAGGCTGTGACTCAGTAA
GCATTTCTTGTTGTTACCCTAACGATAAGCGTCCGATTCCTAATTCTCTTTCAAATAATTTGTTTTATTT
TTTTTTTTGTGTGTTTTGAAGTCAAACAGCTTCATAAACAATATTAAATATCGCAATTGTTATTGCAAAT
GCATTCGTATCAGGCGCCTTGATGTTTTTCGCCAAAACTTCGTCTGCTCTTTGTCAGCGTAATTGCGTTT
GCCGGTCGTGCCGTCTTGCTCGCACGCGGCTTGCAAACAAAAAGTGAAAGAGGGAAAGCCACCTGTGTTG
TTGCTTTTGTTGCTATCGTTGGCTGCACACACATGGCAATAAGTAACCATATTGTAGACTTATTTATTTT
AGCGTTTTCGTTGACTAATCTTTGTTTAAATAATTGCCTATTTCGAGCCAAAATGACGCATAAAAGGAAA
CGGCAACATGCGGTGCGTTGAGCATGCGTAAGCGAGATGGCGCTAGAGAGAGCGCAGCATAAAAAGAAAA
AAACAACCGGCGAGTGGCGAGACACGAATAATACACACACGCACACATGGTCAAAGGAGTGGCTCCAACG
TCGGTGACGTCGCGCCCAGCCACAGACCCCGCCACGCCCCGCCCCACCCTTCCTTCCGCTGCCCCGCACC
CCTTTCCTTCCACTACCGTTTTGCCGCATTTGGTATTGCCATCTCGCTTTTTTGGCTTTACTTTGCTTTT
TGAATAAGCCAAGAAACTGAAATCAAAGCGGACAGTCCGAAAATTGAATATTCCAAAAAACAACAATTGC
ACATGCACTGCGTTCGGCAAAAGACGCAGAAATTCAAGCCTTTTGGTCTGGCATCATCTTAAAATATCAT
CAGTATCATCATTGCCATTATAAATACATAAGAAAATGAGAATACATTAAAGGTATATACATACAATCTT
TGTCATAGTCAACATATTTTGCAACAAAATTATCTATAGATAACATGTTTTTGTAGAAAATTCCACTAAC
TGATTTTCGTATAAATACAAATTATTCTCATTCTTCAAAATACTCGCCGACGTCATCGCGAAATTCCTCA
GCATTCTTCGACAAATGAAGAGAGACAGCGAGTGACACAATCTTATCTTGCCGACGAGTCTTTGAAAATG
GCCCCGGGTAACGGTGAAAAACATATAGCCAAGAATGGAGCGATCGCCAGGCGATGGAAATTGGCTTCAA
ATTGCTCCGAATATGGCCAGTTGGTCAGTTGGCATTGGATTGTGGAGAGATACTAGATCAGCTCGTTCTC
CTTCTCCTCCGCATTCTCCTACTCCGCCCGAAGACGCTTCTTTGATCGCTTCTTTCTCGAATGTGTACAT
ATTCATTATGTATTTGGTGTTTGGCGACGATCAGCCAGCTTTAATGGCCATAAAACGTGTCTTGGTTTGT
GGGCCACATAACAGGCAGCGAGATCTGGAAAAATGATGTGACAGTGGAAATGAGAAGTAGGTGCATCTGC
AAAGATTTGATTCAGAGTTGATGCCATTCATGATTTTTTTTTAGAAGTATCATTTGTGTTTTTAGAATAT
AGAATTAATTCTTGAAGACGAAAGGGCCTCGTGATACGCCTATTTTTATAGGTTAATGTCATGATAATAA
TGGTTTCTTAGACGTCAGGTGGCACTTTTCGGGGAAATGTGCGCGGAACCCCTATTTGTTTATTTTTCTA
AATACATTCAAATATGTATCCGCTCATGAGACAATAACCCTGATAAATGCTTCAATAATATTGAAAAAGG
AAGAGTATGAGTATTCAACATTTCCGTGTCGCCCTTATTCCCTTTTTTGCGGCATTTTGCCTTCCTGTTT
TTGCTCACCCAGAAACGCTGGTGAAAGTAAAAGATGCTGAAGATCAGTTGGGTGCACGA
